Addgene plasmid #81351: pDONR223_PRR23B_p.H245Q
Purpose: Gateway Donor vector containing PRR23B ,part of the Target Accelerator Plasmid Collection.
Depositing lab: Jesse Boehm & William Hahn & David Root. Depositing organization: Broad Institute. Publication: Systematic Functional Interrogation of Rare Cancer Variants Identifies Oncogenic Alleles. Kim E, Ilic N, Shrestha Y, Zou L, Kamburov A, Zhu C, Yang X, Lubonja R, Tran N, Nguyen C, Lawrence MS, Piccioni F, Bagul M, Doench JG, Chouinard CR, Wu X, Hogstrom L, Natoli T, Tamayo P, Horn H, Corsello SM, Lage K, Root DE, Subramanian A, Golub TR, Getz G, Boehm JS, Hahn WC. Cancer Discov. 2016 Jul;6(7):714-26. doi: 10.1158/2159-8290.CD-16-0160. Epub 2016 May 4. PubMed 27147599.
Backbone
  Vector backbone: pDONR223
  Backbone manufacturer: Invitrogen
  Backbone size w/o insert (bp): 2790
  Vector type: Gateway Entry vector
Growth in bacteria
  Bacterial resistance: Spectinomycin, 50 μg/mL
  Growth temperature: 37°C
  Growth strain: DH5alpha
  Copy number: High Copy
Gene/Insert
  Gene/Insert name: PRR23B
  Species: H. sapiens (human)
  Mutation: H245Q
  GenBank ID: NM_001013650.2
  Entrez Gene: PRR23B
  Promoter: None
  Cloning method: Gateway Cloning
  Sequencing primers: 5′ M13pUC-fwd; 3′ M13-Rev
Terms and licenses: Academic/Nonprofit Terms; Industry Terms: Not Available to Industry
Depositor comments: Closed state: stop codon immediately follows insert
How to cite: pDONR223_PRR23B_p.H245Q was a gift from Jesse Boehm & William Hahn & David Root (Addgene plasmid # 81351 ; http://n2t.net/addgene:81351 ; RRID:Addgene_81351)
