[The description below was written by a language model from this plasmid's Addgene catalogue record and pLannotate feature annotations shown in this document.]
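Description:
pDONR223_PRR23B_p.H245Q is a Gateway entry clone built on the Invitrogen pDONR223 backbone. It carries the human PRR23B open reading frame with a histidine-to-glutamine substitution at residue 245. The plasmid is maintained in E. coli at high copy through a ColE1/pUC-type origin and is selected with spectinomycin. Resistance comes from the aadA (SmR) aminoglycoside adenylyltransferase gene, which sits downstream of a fragment of a class 1 integron Pc promoter. The sequenced record is 3,591 nt. Besides these elements, it contains short remnants of lacZα, lacI and a gentamicin resistance gene that are backbone vestiges, and rrnB T1 and T2 terminators that insulate the cloning region from read-through transcription.

The PRR23B coding sequence of roughly 800 bp lies between two attL-type recombination sites. The automated annotation labels these attL3 and a partial attL2, although pDONR223 entry clones are normally described as attL1/attL2. These sites allow LR Clonase to move the insert, in a fixed orientation, into any compatible destination vector. The catalogue lists no promoter for the insert, so it is not meant to be expressed from this plasmid. A T7 promoter is annotated just outside the attL2 side and faces back toward the insert. The clone is in the "closed" configuration, meaning a stop codon immediately follows the ORF. After transfer the protein will therefore be made with its native C-terminus and cannot be fused to C-terminal tags supplied by the destination vector.

The construct belongs to the Target Accelerator Plasmid Collection, a set of wild-type and mutant alleles assembled to test the function of rare cancer-associated variants. It serves as a source clone for shuttling this PRR23B variant into expression vectors.
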