Features (pLannotate 1.2.2; 12 found; start..end, strand, type, name):
     38..74      -  CDS            lacZα (fragment): LacZα fragment of β-galactosidase; lacZ fragment
     91..186     +  protein_bind   attL3: mutant version of attL; recombination site for the Gateway® LR reaction LR Clonase™
    192..986     +  CDS            PRR23B: PR23B_HUMAN - Experimental evidence at protein level: Swiss-Prot protein existence level 1. From Homo sapiens (Human).
    997..1090    -  protein_bind   attL2 (fragment): mutant version of attL; recombination site for the Gateway® LR reaction LR Clonase™
   1108..1126    -  promoter       T7 promoter: promoter for bacteriophage T7 RNA polymerase
   1316..1339    +  promoter       Pc promoter (fragment): intI1 (promoter lies within the coding sequence); class 1 integron promoter
   1515..1571    +  CDS            GmR (fragment): gentamycin acetyltransferase; aacC1; confers resistance to gentamycin
   1578..2369    +  CDS            SmR: aminoglycoside adenylyltransferase (Murphy, 1985); aadA; confers resistance to spectinomycin and streptomycin
   2462..3050    +  rep_origin     ori: high-copy-number ColE1/pMB1/pBR322/pUC origin of replication
   3233..3325    +  CDS            lacI (fragment): lac repressor; lacI; The lac repressor binds to the lac operator to inhibit transcription in E. coli. This inhibition can be relieved by adding lactose or isopropyl-β-D-thiogalactopyranoside (IPTG).
   3380..3407    -  terminator     rrnB T2 terminator: transcription terminator T2 from the E. coli rrnB gene
   3539..3582    +  terminator     rrnB T1 terminator: Escherichia coli rrnB; transcription terminator T1 from the E. coli rrnB gene
>Addgene plasmid #81351 | pDONR223_PRR23B_p.H245Q | addgene full sequence | sequence record 167649 | Addgene NGS Result
GGCAGTTCCCTACTCTCGCGTTAACGCTAGCATGGATGTTTTCCCAGTCACGACGTTGTAAAACGACGGC
CAGTCTTAAGCTCGGGCCCCAAATAATGATTTTATTTTGACTGATAGTGACCTGTTCGTTGCAACAAATT
GATGAGCAATGCTTTTTTATAATGCCAACTTTGTACAAAAAAGTTGGCACCATGGTCAGCCGGCCCCGCA
GCCCCAGCGCCTTCCCTGCTCCCTGGTGGGGACAGCAGCCAGGAGGACCCGGCCCTGCCAAGCGCCTCCG
ATTGGAGGAGCCCGCGGGCCCCGAACCCCGCGCGGCACCCAGCCTGGAAGACCCGGCGGGGGACCCGGCC
GTGGACGCGCTCACCTCCATAGTGGTCCTGGCCGCGGGCTGTGCCCTGCGTGTGCCCCTGGACGACGTCG
ACCTGGTGCTGGAGCCCGCACCAACGTCGATCCTGCGAGTGTCTCTCGGTGGACACACCCTCATCCTGAT
CCCAGAGGTCCTCCTGAGCTCCGTCGACGAACGCTCAGGAGCGCAGCACGACTCGTCTGCCGGGCTGGAA
GTGGACGTTTTCCTGGGCGCTGTCAGGGAGGACGTCGTCGTCGAGCTGGAATTCTGCGCATCTGTCCCAG
AGATCGCCGCCCAGGAAGAGGCCTACGAGGAGGACGCGGACCCCGAGTTCCCGGAGCTCCGGATGGACTC
CCCAACCGGCTCAGCCGCTGGGCTCTACCCCTCCTCTAGAAGTATGTTCATCCCCTACCGGGAGGGCCCC
ATCCCAGAACCCTGTGCTCTGGCCCCCAACCCCAGTTCAGAGAGACGTTCTCCACGCCCCATCTTTGACC
TGGAATTCCGCCTTCTGGAGCCTGTCCCCAGCTCACCTCTCCAACCTCTACCTCCCTCTCCGTGCGTGGG
GAGTCCAGGTCCCCAAGCGCGCTCGCCGCTCCCGGAACGCCCTCCGTGCAAGGCCCGGAGACGCCTGTTC
CAGGCATGATTGCCAACTTTCTTGTACAAAGTTGTCATTATAAGAAAGCATTGCTTATCAATTTGTTGCA
ACGAACAGGTCACTATCAGTCAAAATAAAATCATTATTTGCCATCCAGCTGATATCCCCTATAGTGAGTC
GTATTACATGGTCATAGCTGTTTCCTGGCAGCTCTGGCCCGTGTCTCAAAATCTCTGATGTTACATTGCA
CAAGATAAAAATATATCATCATGCCTCCTCTAGACCAGCCAGGACAGAAATGCCTCGACTTCGCTGCTAC
CCAAGGTTGCCGGGTGACGCACACCGTGGAAACGGATGAAGGCACGAACCCAGTGGACATAAGCCTGTTC
GGTTCGTAAGCTGTAATGCAAGTAGCGTATGCGCTCACGCAACTGGTCCAGAACCTTGACCGAACGCAGC
GGTGGTAACGGCGCAGTGGCGGTTTTCATGGCTTGTTATGACTGTTTTTTTGGGGTACAGTCTATGCCTC
GGGCATCCAAGCAGCAAGCGCGTTACGCCGTGGGTCGATGTTTGATGTTATGGAGCAGCAACGATGTTAC
GCAGCAGGGCAGTCGCCCTAAAACAAAGTTAAACATTATGAGGGAAGCGGTGATCGCCGAAGTATCGACT
CAACTATCAGAGGTAGTTGGCGTCATCGAGCGCCATCTCGAACCGACGTTGCTGGCCGTACATTTGTACG
GCTCCGCAGTGGATGGCGGCCTGAAGCCACACAGTGATATTGATTTGCTGGTTACGGTGACCGTAAGGCT
TGATGAAACAACGCGGCGAGCTTTGATCAACGACCTTTTGGAAACTTCGGCTTCCCCTGGAGAGAGCGAG
ATTCTCCGCGCTGTAGAAGTCACCATTGTTGTGCACGACGACATCATTCCGTGGCGTTATCCAGCTAAGC
GCGAACTGCAATTTGGAGAATGGCAGCGCAATGACATTCTTGCAGGTATCTTCGAGCCAGCCACGATCGA
CATTGATCTGGCTATCTTGCTGACAAAAGCAAGAGAACATAGCGTTGCCTTGGTAGGTCCAGCGGCGGAG
GAACTCTTTGATCCGGTTCCTGAACAGGATCTATTTGAGGCGCTAAATGAAACCTTAACGCTATGGAACT
CGCCGCCCGACTGGGCTGGCGATGAGCGAAATGTAGTGCTTACGTTGTCCCGCATTTGGTACAGCGCAGT
AACCGGCAAAATCGCGCCGAAGGATGTCGCTGCCGACTGGGCAATGGAGCGCCTGCCGGCCCAGTATCAG
CCCGTCATACTTGAAGCTAGACAGGCTTATCTTGGACAAGAAGAAGATCGCTTGGCCTCGCGCGCAGATC
AGTTGGAAGAATTTGTCCACTACGTGAAAGGCGAGATCACCAAGGTAGTCGGCAAATAACCCTCGAGCCA
CCCATGACCAAAATCCCTTAACGTGAGTTACGCGTCGTTCCACTGAGCGTCAGACCCCGTAGAAAAGATC
AAAGGATCTTCTTGAGATCCTTTTTTTCTGCGCGTAATCTGCTGCTTGCAAACAAAAAAACCACCGCTAC
CAGCGGTGGTTTGTTTGCCGGATCAAGAGCTACCAACTCTTTTTCCGAAGGTAACTGGCTTCAGCAGAGC
GCAGATACCAAATACTGTTCTTCTAGTGTAGCCGTAGTTAGGCCACCACTTCAAGAACTCTGTAGCACCG
CCTACATACCTCGCTCTGCTAATCCTGTTACCAGTGGCTGCTGCCAGTGGCGATAAGTCGTGTCTTACCG
GGTTGGACTCAAGACGATAGTTACCGGATAAGGCGCAGCGGTCGGGCTGAACGGGGGGTTCGTGCACACA
GCCCAGCTTGGAGCGAACGACCTACACCGAACTGAGATACCTACAGCGTGAGCTATGAGAAAGCGCCACG
CTTCCCGAAGGGAGAAAGGCGGACAGGTATCCGGTAAGCGGCAGGGTCGGAACAGGAGAGCGCACGAGGG
AGCTTCCAGGGGGAAACGCCTGGTATCTTTATAGTCCTGTCGGGTTTCGCCACCTCTGACTTGAGCGTCG
ATTTTTGTGATGCTCGTCAGGGGGGCGGAGCCTATGGAAAAACGCCAGCAACGCGGCCTTTTTACGGTTC
CTGGCCTTTTGCTGGCCTTTTGCTCACATGTTCTTTCCTGCGTTATCCCCTGATTCTGTGGATAACCGTA
TTACCGCCTTTGAGTGAGCTGATACCGCTCGCCGCAGCCGAACGACCGAGCGCAGCGAGTCAGTGAGCGA
GGAAGCGGAAGAGCGCCCAATACGCAAACCGCCTCTCCCCGCGCGTTGGCCGATTCATTAATGCAGCTGG
CACGACAGGTTTCCCGACTGGAAAGCGGGCAGTGAGCGCAACGCAATTAATACGCGTACCGCTAGCCAGG
AAGAGTTTGTAGAAACGCAAAAAGGCCATCCGTCAGGATGGCCTTCTGCTTAGTTTGATGCCTGGCAGTT
TATGGCGGGCGTCCTGCCCGCCACCCTCCGGGCCGTTGCTTCACAACGTTCAAATCCGCTCCCGGCGGAT
TTGTCCTACTCAGGAGAGCGTTCACCGACAAACAACAGATAAAACGAAAGGCCCAGTCTTCCGACTGAGC
CTTTCGTTTTATTTGATGCCT
