>Addgene plasmid #81351 | pDONR223_PRR23B_p.H245Q | depositor partial sequence | sequence record 154670 | Insert sequence
ATGGTCAGCCGGCCCCGCAGCCCCAGCGCCTTCCCTGCTCCCTGGTGGGGACAGCAGCCAGGAGGACCCG
GCCCTGCCAAGCGCCTCCGATTGGAGGAGCCCGCGGGCCCCGAACCCCGCGCGGCACCCAGCCTGGAAGA
CCCGGCGGGGGACCCGGCCGTGGACGCGCTCACCTCCATAGTGGTCCTGGCCGCGGGCTGTGCCCTGCGT
GTGCCCCTGGACGACGTCGACCTGGTGCTGGAGCCCGCACCAACGTCGATCCTGCGAGTGTCTCTCGGTG
GACACACCCTCATCCTGATCCCAGAGGTCCTCCTGAGCTCCGTCGACGAACGCTCAGGAGCGCAGCACGA
CTCGTCTGCCGGGCTGGAAGTGGACGTTTTCCTGGGCGCTGTCAGGGAGGACGTCGTCGTCGAGCTGGAA
TTCTGCGCATCTGTCCCAGAGATCGCCGCCCAGGAAGAGGCCTACGAGGAGGACGCGGACCCCGAGTTCC
CGGAGCTCCGGATGGACTCCCCAACCGGCTCAGCCGCTGGGCTCTACCCCTCCTCTAGAAGTATGTTCAT
CCCCTACCGGGAGGGCCCCATCCCAGAACCCTGTGCTCTGGCCCCCAACCCCAGTTCAGAGAGACGTTCT
CCACGCCCCATCTTTGACCTGGAATTCCGCCTTCTGGAGCCTGTCCCCAGCTCACCTCTCCAACCTCTAC
CTCCCTCTCCGTGCGTGGGGAGTCCAGGTCCCCAAGCGCGCTCGCCGCTCCCGGAACGCCCTCCGTGCAA
GGCCCGGAGACGCCTGTTCCAGGCA
